Addgene plasmid #42561: CTNNB1 (mut) in pLX304
Purpose: 3rd generation lentiviral vector
Depositing lab: William Hahn. Depositing organization: Dana-Farber Cancer Institute. Publication: beta-Catenin-Driven Cancers Require a YAP1 Transcriptional Complex for Survival and Tumorigenesis. Rosenbluh J, Nijhawan D, Cox AG, Li X, Neal JT, Schafer EJ, Zack TI, Wang X, Tsherniak A, Schinzel AC, Shao DD, Schumacher SE, Weir BA, Vazquez F, Cowley GS, Root DE, Mesirov JP, Beroukhim R, Kuo CJ, Goessling W, Hahn WC. Cell. 2012 Dec 21;151(7):1457-73. doi: 10.1016/j.cell.2012.11.026. Epub 2012 Dec 13. PubMed 23245941.
Backbone
  Vector backbone: pLX304
  Backbone size w/o insert (bp): 9377
  Vector type: Mammalian Expression, Lentiviral
  Selectable markers: Blasticidin
Growth in bacteria
  Bacterial resistance: Ampicillin, 100 μg/mL
  Growth temperature: 37°C
  Growth strain: DH5alpha
  Copy number: Unknown
Gene/Insert
  Gene/Insert name: CTNNB1
  Species: M. musculus (mouse)
  Insert size (bp): 2370
  Mutation: S33A, S37A, T41A, S45A
  GenBank ID: NM_001165902.1
  Entrez Gene: Ctnnb1 (a.k.a. Bfc, Catnb, Mesc)
  Promoter: CMV
  Tag / fusion protein: V5 (C terminal on insert)
  Cloning method: Gateway Cloning
  Sequencing primers: 5′ pLXF; 3′ pLXR
Terms and licenses: Academic/Nonprofit Terms; Industry Terms: Not Available to Industry
How to cite: CTNNB1 (mut) in pLX304 was a gift from William Hahn (Addgene plasmid # 42561)
