[The description below was written by a language model from this plasmid's Addgene catalogue record and pLannotate feature annotations shown in this document.]
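Description:
CTNNB1 (mut) in pLX304 is a third-generation, self-inactivating lentiviral expression plasmid carrying a degradation-resistant form of mouse β-catenin (Ctnnb1). It is propagated in E. coli through a high-copy ColE1/pUC-type origin with ampicillin selection (AmpR), and the backbone also carries an f1 origin, an SV40 origin and remnants of a lac/lacZα cloning region. The viral portion has the typical third-generation layout. An RSV promoter replaces the 5′ U3 to drive Tat-independent transcription of the genomic RNA from a truncated HIV-1 5′ LTR. This is followed by the Ψ packaging signal with a short gag fragment, the Rev response element for nuclear export, a cPPT/CTS element, and a ΔU3 3′ LTR that inactivates the LTR promoter after integration. An SV40 polyadenylation signal lies downstream.

Two expression units sit between the LTRs. A human PGK promoter drives blasticidin S deaminase, allowing blasticidin selection of transduced mammalian cells. The CMV enhancer/promoter drives the Ctnnb1 open reading frame, which was introduced by Gateway recombination and is flanked by attB1 and attB2 remnants. The ORF reads through attB2 into a C-terminal V5 epitope tag for detection, and a WPRE follows to enhance transcript expression. The insert carries S33A, S37A, T41A and S45A substitutions, which remove the N-terminal serine/threonine residues whose phosphorylation by the destruction complex normally targets β-catenin for ubiquitination and proteasomal degradation. The protein is therefore expected to be stabilised and to activate TCF/LEF-dependent transcription independently of Wnt ligand. The associated publication concerns β-catenin-driven cancers, consistent with use for stable expression of constitutively active β-catenin in mammalian cells.
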