Features (pLannotate 1.2.2; 31 found; start..end, strand, type, name):
     38..56      +  promoter       T3 promoter: promoter for bacteriophage T3 RNA polymerase
     84..310     +  promoter       RSV promoter: Rous sarcoma virus enhancer/promoter
    311..491     +  LTR            5' LTR (truncated): truncated 5' long terminal repeat (LTR) from HIV-1
    538..663     +  misc_feature   HIV-1 Ψ: packaging signal of human immunodeficiency virus type 1
    647..1010    +  CDS            HIV-1 gag (fragment): gag protein from human immunodeficiency virus 1; gag
   1156..1389    +  misc_feature   RRE: The Rev response element (RRE) of HIV-1 allows for Rev-dependent mRNA export from the nucleus to the cytoplasm.
   1766..1792    +  CDS            Rev (fragment): human immunodeficiency virus 1 (HIV-1) Rev protein; rev; enhances nuclear export of unspliced and incompletely spliced viral mRNAs
   1793..2293    +  promoter       hPGK promoter: human phosphoglycerate kinase 1 promoter
   2305..2700    +  CDS            BSD: blasticidin S deaminase; Aspergillus terreus BSD; confers resistance to blasticidin
   2760..2877    +  misc_feature   cPPT/CTS: central polypurine tract and central termination sequence of HIV-1
   2994..3297    +  enhancer       CMV enhancer: human cytomegalovirus immediate early enhancer
   3298..3501    +  promoter       CMV promoter: human cytomegalovirus (CMV) immediate early promoter
   3525..3542    +  protein_bind   attB1 (fragment): mutant version of attB; core recombination site for the Gateway® BP reaction BP Clonase™
   3548..5851    +  CDS            Ctnnb1 (sequence partly withheld): CTNB1_MOUSE - Also known as Catnb. Experimental evidence at protein level: Swiss-Prot protein existence level 1. Key downstream component of the canonical Wnt signaling pathway (PubMed:15132997). In the absence of Wnt, forms a complex with AXIN1, AXIN2, APC, CSNK1A1 and GSK3B that promotes phosphorylation on N-terminal Ser and Thr residues and ubiquitination of CTNNB1 via BTRC and its subsequent degradation by the proteasome. In the presence of Wnt ligand, CTNNB1 is not ubiquitinated and accumulates in the nucleus, where it acts as a coactivator for transcription factors of the TCF/LEF family,
   5853..5870    -  protein_bind   attB2 (fragment): mutant version of attB; core recombination site for the Gateway® BP reaction BP Clonase™
   5873..5914    +  CDS            V5 tag: epitope tag from simian virus 5
   5956..6544    +  misc_feature   WPRE: woodchuck hepatitis virus posttranscriptional regulatory element
   6595..6614    +  misc_feature   cPPT/CTS (fragment): central polypurine tract and central termination sequence of HIV-1
   6616..6849    +  LTR            3' LTR (ΔU3): self-inactivating 3' long terminal repeat (LTR) from HIV-1
   6927..7048    +  polyA_signal   SV40 poly(A) signal: SV40 polyadenylation signal
   7088..7223    +  rep_origin     SV40 ori: SV40 origin of replication
   7244..7262    -  promoter       T7 promoter: promoter for bacteriophage T7 RNA polymerase
   7270..7425    +  CDS            lacZα (fragment): LacZα fragment of β-galactosidase; lacZ fragment
   7430..7885    +  rep_origin     f1 ori (sequence partly withheld): f1 bacteriophage origin of replication; arrow indicates direction of (+) strand synthesis
   7911..8015    +  promoter       AmpR promoter: bla
   8016..8876    +  CDS            AmpR: β-lactamase; bla; confers resistance to ampicillin, carbenicillin, and related antibiotics
   9047..9635    +  rep_origin     ori: high-copy-number ColE1/pMB1/pBR322/pUC origin of replication
   9818..9910    +  CDS            lacI (fragment): lac repressor; lacI; The lac repressor binds to the lac operator to inhibit transcription in E. coli. This inhibition can be relieved by adding lactose or isopropyl-β-D-thiogalactopyranoside (IPTG).
   9923..9944    +  protein_bind   CAP binding site: CAP binding activates transcription in the presence of cAMP. E. coli catabolite activator protein
   9959..9989    +  promoter       lac promoter: promoter for the E. coli lac operon
   9997..10013   +  protein_bind   lac operator: The lac repressor binds to the lac operator to inhibit transcription in E. coli. This inhibition can be relieved by adding lactose or isopropyl-β-D-thiogalactopyranoside (IPTG). lac repressor encoded by lacI
>Addgene plasmid #42561 | CTNNB1 (mut) in pLX304 | addgene full sequence | sequence record 226496 | Addgene NGS Result
CAGGAAACAGCTATGACCATGATTACGCCAAGCGCGCAATTAACCCTCACTAAAGGGAACAAAAGCTGGA
GCTGCAAGCTTAATGTAGTCTTATGCAATACTCTTGTAGTCTTGCAACATGGTAACGATGAGTTAGCAAC
ATGCCTTACAAGGAGAGAAAAAGCACCGTGCATGCCGATTGGTGGAAGTAAGGTGGTACGATCGTGCCTT
ATTAGGAAGGCAACAGACGGGTCTGACATGGATTGGACGAACCACTGAATTGCCGCATTGCAGAGATATT
GTATTTAAGTGCCTAGCTCGATACATAAACGGGTCTCTCTGGTTAGACCAGATCTGAGCCTGGGAGCTCT
CTGGCTAACTAGGGAACCCACTGCTTAAGCCTCAATAAAGCTTGCCTTGAGTGCTTCAAGTAGTGTGTGC
CCGTCTGTTGTGTGACTCTGGTAACTAGAGATCCCTCAGACCCTTTTAGTCAGTGTGGAAAATCTCTAGC
AGTGGCGCCCGAACAGGGACTTGAAAGCGAAAGGGAAACCAGAGGAGCTCTCTCGACGCAGGACTCGGCT
TGCTGAAGCGCGCACGGCAAGAGGCGAGGGGCGGCGACTGGTGAGTACGCCAAAAATTTTGACTAGCGGA
GGCTAGAAGGAGAGAGATGGGTGCGAGAGCGTCAGTATTAAGCGGGGGAGAATTAGATCGCGATGGGAAA
AAATTCGGTTAAGGCCAGGGGGAAAGAAAAAATATAAATTAAAACATATAGTATGGGCAAGCAGGGAGCT
AGAACGATTCGCAGTTAATCCTGGCCTGTTAGAAACATCAGAAGGCTGTAGACAAATACTGGGACAGCTA
CAACCATCCCTTCAGACAGGATCAGAAGAACTTAGATCATTATATAATACAGTAGCAACCCTCTATTGTG
TGCATCAAAGGATAGAGATAAAAGACACCAAGGAAGCTTTAGACAAGATAGAGGAAGAGCAAAACAAAAG
TAAGACCACCGCACAGCAAGCGGCCGCTGATCTTCAGACCTGGAGGAGGAGATATGAGGGACAATTGGAG
AAGTGAATTATATAAATATAAAGTAGTAAAAATTGAACCATTAGGAGTAGCACCCACCAAGGCAAAGAGA
AGAGTGGTGCAGAGAGAAAAAAGAGCAGTGGGAATAGGAGCTTTGTTCCTTGGGTTCTTGGGAGCAGCAG
GAAGCACTATGGGCGCAGCGTCAATGACGCTGACGGTACAGGCCAGACAATTATTGTCTGGTATAGTGCA
GCAGCAGAACAATTTGCTGAGGGCTATTGAGGCGCAACAGCATCTGTTGCAACTCACAGTCTGGGGCATC
AAGCAGCTCCAGGCAAGAATCCTGGCTGTGGAAAGATACCTAAAGGATCAACAGCTCCTGGGGATTTGGG
GTTGCTCTGGAAAACTCATTTGCACCACTGCTGTGCCTTGGAATGCTAGTTGGAGTAATAAATCTCTGGA
ACAGATTTGGAATCACACGACCTGGATGGAGTGGGACAGAGAAATTAACAATTACACAAGCTTAATACAC
TCCTTAATTGAAGAATCGCAAAACCAGCAAGAAAAGAATGAACAAGAATTATTGGAATTAGATAAATGGG
CAAGTTTGTGGAATTGGTTTAACATAACAAATTGGCTGTGGTATATAAAATTATTCATAATGATAGTAGG
AGGCTTGGTAGGTTTAAGAATAGTTTTTGCTGTACTTTCTATAGTGAATAGAGTTAGGCAGGGATATTCA
CCATTATCGTTTCAGACCCACCTCCCAACCCCGAGGGGACCCTTGCGCCTTTTCCAAGGCAGCCCTGGGT
TTGCGCAGGGACGCGGCTGCTCTGGGCGTGGTTCCGGGAAACGCAGCGGCGCCGACCCTGGGTCTCGCAC
ATTCTTCACGTCCGTTCGCAGCGTCACCCGGATCTTCGCCGCTACCCTTGTGGGCCCCCCGGCGACGCTT
CCTGCTCCGCCCCTAAGTCGGGAAGGTTCCTTGCGGTTCGCGGCGTGCCGGACGTGACAAACGGAAGCCG
CACGTCTCACTAGTACCCTCGCAGACGGACAGCGCCAGGGAGCAATGGCAGCGCGCCGACCGCGATGGGC
TGTGGCCAATAGCGGCTGCTCAGCAGGGCGCGCCGAGAGCAGCGGCCGGGAAGGGGCGGTGCGGGAGGCG
GGGTGTGGGGCGGTAGTGTGGGCCCTGTTCCTGCCCGCGCGGTGTTCCGCATTCTGCAAGCCTCCGGAGC
GCACGTCGGCAGTCGGCTCCCTCGTTGACCGAATCACCGACCTCTCTCCCCAGGGGGTACCACCATGGCC
AAGCCTTTGTCTCAAGAAGAATCCACCCTCATTGAAAGAGCAACGGCTACAATCAACAGCATCCCCATCT
CTGAAGACTACAGCGTCGCCAGCGCAGCTCTCTCTAGCGACGGCCGCATCTTCACTGGTGTCAATGTATA
TCATTTTACTGGGGGACCTTGTGCAGAACTCGTGGTGCTGGGCACTGCTGCTGCTGCGGCAGCTGGCAAC
CTGACTTGTATCGTCGCGATCGGAAATGAGAACAGGGGCATCTTGAGCCCCTGCGGACGGTGCCGACAGG
TGCTTCTCGATCTGCATCCTGGGATCAAAGCCATAGTGAAGGACAGTGATGGACAGCCGACGGCAGTTGG
GATTCGTGAATTGCTGCCCTCTGGTTATGTGTGGGAGGGCCTGCAGCTGCAGTAGTAAGAATTCTAGATC
TTGAGACAAATGGCAGTATTCATCCACAATTTTAAAAGAAAAGGGGGGATTGGGGGGTACAGTGCAGGGG
AAAGAATAGTAGACATAATAGCAACAGACATACAAACTAAAGAATTACAAAAACAAATTACAAAAATTCA
AAATTTTCGGGTTTATTACAGGGACAGCAGAGATCCACTTTGGCGCCGGCTCGAGGGGGCCCGGGGTTAT
TAATAGTAATCAATTACGGGGTCATTAGTTCATAGCCCATATATGGAGTTCCGCGTTACATAACTTACGG
TAAATGGCCCGCCTGGCTGACCGCCCAACGACCCCCGCCCATTGACGTCAATAATGACGTATGTTCCCAT
AGTAACGCCAATAGGGACTTTCCATTGACGTCAATGGGTGGAGTATTTACGGTAAACTGCCCACTTGGCA
GTACATCAAGTGTATCATATGCCAAGTACGCCCCCTATTGACGTCAATGACGGTAAATGGCCCGCCTGGC
ATTATGCCCAGTACATGACCTTATGGGACTTTCCTACTTGGCAGTACATCTACGTATTAGTCATCGCTAT
TACCATGGTGATGCGGTTTTGGCAGTACATCAATGGGCGTGGATAGCGGTTTGACTCACGGGGATTTCCA
AGTCTCCACCCCATTGACGTCAATGGGAGTTTGTTTTGGCACCAAAATCAACGGGACTTTCCAAAATGTC
GTAACAACTCCGCCCCATTGACGCAAATGGGCGGTAGGCGTGTACGGTGGGAGGTCTATATAAGCAGAGC
TCTCTGGCTAACTGTCGGGATCAACAAGTTTGTACAAAAAAGTTGGCATGGCTACTCAAGCTGATTTGAT
GGAGTTGGACATGGCCATGGAGCCGGACAGAAAAGCTGCTGTCAGCCACTGGCAGCAGCAGTCTTACTTG
GATGCTGGAATCCATGCTGGTGCCACCGCCACAGCTCCTGCCCTGAGTGGCAAGGGCAACCCTGAGGAAG
AAGATGTTGACACCTCCCAAGTCCTTTATGAATGGGAGCAAGGCTTTTCCCAGTCCTTCACGCAAGAGCA
AGTAGCTGATATTGACGGGCAGTATGCAATGACTAGGGCTCAGAGGGTCCGAGCTGCCATGTTCCCTGAG
ACGCTAGATGAGGGCATGCAGATCCCATCCACGCAGTTTGACGCTGCTCATCCCACTAATGTCCAGCGCT
TGGCTGAACCATCACAGATGTTGAAA
[1614 nt withheld, positions 3947-5560]
AAGCGGCTTTCAGTCGAGCTGACCAGTTCCCTCTTCAGGACAGAGCCAATGGCTTGGAATGAGACTGCAG
ATCTTGGACTGGACATTGGTGCCCAGGGAGAAGCCCTTGGATATCGCCAGGATGATCCCAGCTACCGTTC
TTTTCACTCTGGTGGATACGGCCAGGATGCCTTGGGGATGGACCCTATGATGGAGCATGAGATGGGTGGC
CACCACCCTGGTGCTGACTATCCAGTTGATGGGCTGCCTGATCTGGGACACGCCCAGGACCTCATGGATG
GGCTGCCCCCAACTTTCTTGTACAAAGTGGTTGGTAAGCCTATCCCTAACCCTCTCCTCGGTCTCGATTC
TACGTAGTAATGAGCTAGCGCTAACCGGTGGCGCGTTAAGTCGACAATCAACCTCTGGATTACAAAATTT
GTGAAAGATTGACTGGTATTCTTAACTATGTTGCTCCTTTTACGCTATGTGGATACGCTGCTTTAATGCC
TTTGTATCATGCTATTGCTTCCCGTATGGCTTTCATTTTCTCCTCCTTGTATAAATCCTGGTTGCTGTCT
CTTTATGAGGAGTTGTGGCCCGTTGTCAGGCAACGTGGCGTGGTGTGCACTGTGTTTGCTGACGCAACCC
CCACTGGTTGGGGCATTGCCACCACCTGTCAGCTCCTTTCCGGGACTTTCGCTTTCCCCCTCCCTATTGC
CACGGCGGAACTCATCGCCGCCTGCCTTGCCCGCTGCTGGACAGGGGCTCGGCTGTTGGGCACTGACAAT
TCCGTGGTGTTGTCGGGGAAATCATCGTCCTTTCCTTGGCTGCTCGCCTGTGTTGCCACCTGGATTCTGC
GCGGGACGTCCTTCTGCTACGTCCCTTCGGCCCTCAATCCAGCGGACCTTCCTTCCCGCGGCCTGCTGCC
GGCTCTGCGGCCTCTTCCGCGTCTTCGCCTTCGCCCTCAGACGAGTCGGATCTCCCTTTGGGCCGCCTCC
CCGCGTCGACTTTAAGACCAATGACTTACAAGGCAGCTGTAGATCTTAGCCACTTTTTAAAAGAAAAGGG
GGGACTGGAAGGGCTAATTCACTCCCAACGAAGACAAGATCTGCTTTTTGCTTGTACTGGGTCTCTCTGG
TTAGACCAGATCTGAGCCTGGGAGCTCTCTGGCTAACTAGGGAACCCACTGCTTAAGCCTCAATAAAGCT
TGCCTTGAGTGCTTCAAGTAGTGTGTGCCCGTCTGTTGTGTGACTCTGGTAACTAGAGATCCCTCAGACC
CTTTTAGTCAGTGTGGAAAATCTCTAGCAGTACGTATAGTAGTTCATGTCATCTTATTATTCAGTATTTA
TAACTTGCAAAGAAATGAATATCAGAGAGTGAGAGGAACTTGTTTATTGCAGCTTATAATGGTTACAAAT
AAAGCAATAGCATCACAAATTTCACAAATAAAGCATTTTTTTCACTGCATTCTAGTTGTGGTTTGTCCAA
ACTCATCAATGTATCTTATCATGTCTGGCTCTAGCTATCCCGCCCCTAACTCCGCCCATCCCGCCCCTAA
CTCCGCCCAGTTCCGCCCATTCTCCGCCCCATGGCTGACTAATTTTTTTTATTTATGCAGAGGCCGAGGC
CGCCTCGGCCTCTGAGCTATTCCAGAAGTAGTGAGGAGGCTTTTTTGGAGGCCTAGGGACGTACCCAATT
CGCCCTATAGTGAGTCGTATTACGCGCGCTCACTGGCCGTCGTTTTACAACGTCGTGACTGGGAAAACCC
TGGCGTTACCCAACTTAATCGCCTTGCAGCACATCCCCCTTTCGCCAGCTGGCGTAATAGCGAAGAGGCC
CGCACCGATCGCCCTTCCCAACAGTTGCGCAGCCTGAATGGCGAATGGG
[124 nt withheld, positions 7430-7553]
C
[91 nt withheld, positions 7555-7645]
A
[49 nt withheld, positions 7647-7695]
CCTTTGACGTTGGAGTCCACGTTCTTTAATAA
[32 nt withheld, positions 7728-7759]
ACCCTATCTCGGTCTATTCTTTTGATTTATAAGGGATTTTGCCGATTTCGGCCTATTGGTTAAAAAATGA
GCTGATTTAACAAAAATTTAACGCGAATTTTAACAAAATATTAACGCTTACAATTTAGGTGGCACTTTTC
GGGGAAATGTGCGCGGAACCCCTATTTGTTTATTTTTCTAAATACATTCAAATATGTATCCGCTCATGAG
ACAATAACCCTGATAAATGCTTCAATAATATTGAAAAAGGAAGAGTATGAGTATTCAACATTTCCGTGTC
GCCCTTATTCCCTTTTTTGCGGCATTTTGCCTTCCTGTTTTTGCTCACCCAGAAACGCTGGTGAAAGTAA
AAGATGCTGAAGATCAGTTGGGTGCACGAGTGGGTTACATCGAACTGGATCTCAACAGCGGTAAGATCCT
TGAGAGTTTTCGCCCCGAAGAACGTTTTCCAATGATGAGCACTTTTAAAGTTCTGCTATGTGGCGCGGTA
TTATCCCGTATTGACGCCGGGCAAGAGCAACTCGGTCGCCGCATACACTATTCTCAGAATGACTTGGTTG
AGTACTCACCAGTCACAGAAAAGCATCTTACGGATGGCATGACAGTAAGAGAATTATGCAGTGCTGCCAT
AACCATGAGTGATAACACTGCGGCCAACTTACTTCTGACAACGATCGGAGGACCGAAGGAGCTAACCGCT
TTTTTGCACAACATGGGGGATCATGTAACTCGCCTTGATCGTTGGGAACCGGAGCTGAATGAAGCCATAC
CAAACGACGAGCGTGACACCACGATGCCTGTAGCAATGGCAACAACGTTGCGCAAACTATTAACTGGCGA
ACTACTTACTCTAGCTTCCCGGCAACAATTAATAGACTGGATGGAGGCGGATAAAGTTGCAGGACCACTT
CTGCGCTCGGCCCTTCCGGCTGGCTGGTTTATTGCTGATAAATCTGGAGCCGGTGAGCGTGGGTCTCGCG
GTATCATTGCAGCACTGGGGCCAGATGGTAAGCCCTCCCGTATCGTAGTTATCTACACGACGGGGAGTCA
GGCAACTATGGATGAACGAAATAGACAGATCGCTGAGATAGGTGCCTCACTGATTAAGCATTGGTAACTG
TCAGACCAAGTTTACTCATATATACTTTAGATTGATTTAAAACTTCATTTTTAATTTAAAAGGATCTAGG
TGAAGATCCTTTTTGATAATCTCATGACCAAAATCCCTTAACGTGAGTTTTCGTTCCACTGAGCGTCAGA
CCCCGTAGAAAAGATCAAAGGATCTTCTTGAGATCCTTTTTTTCTGCGCGTAATCTGCTGCTTGCAAACA
AAAAAACCACCGCTACCAGCGGTGGTTTGTTTGCCGGATCAAGAGCTACCAACTCTTTTTCCGAAGGTAA
CTGGCTTCAGCAGAGCGCAGATACCAAATACTGTTCTTCTAGTGTAGCCGTAGTTAGGCCACCACTTCAA
GAACTCTGTAGCACCGCCTACATACCTCGCTCTGCTAATCCTGTTACCAGTGGCTGCTGCCAGTGGCGAT
AAGTCGTGTCTTACCGGGTTGGACTCAAGACGATAGTTACCGGATAAGGCGCAGCGGTCGGGCTGAACGG
GGGGTTCGTGCACACAGCCCAGCTTGGAGCGAACGACCTACACCGAACTGAGATACCTACAGCGTGAGCT
ATGAGAAAGCGCCACGCTTCCCGAAGGGAGAAAGGCGGACAGGTATCCGGTAAGCGGCAGGGTCGGAACA
GGAGAGCGCACGAGGGAGCTTCCAGGGGGAAACGCCTGGTATCTTTATAGTCCTGTCGGGTTTCGCCACC
TCTGACTTGAGCGTCGATTTTTGTGATGCTCGTCAGGGGGGCGGAGCCTATGGAAAAACGCCAGCAACGC
GGCCTTTTTACGGTTCCTGGCCTTTTGCTGGCCTTTTGCTCACATGTTCTTTCCTGCGTTATCCCCTGAT
TCTGTGGATAACCGTATTACCGCCTTTGAGTGAGCTGATACCGCTCGCCGCAGCCGAACGACCGAGCGCA
GCGAGTCAGTGAGCGAGGAAGCGGAAGAGCGCCCAATACGCAAACCGCCTCTCCCCGCGCGTTGGCCGAT
TCATTAATGCAGCTGGCACGACAGGTTTCCCGACTGGAAAGCGGGCAGTGAGCGCAACGCAATTAATGTG
AGTTAGCTCACTCATTAGGCACCCCAGGCTTTACACTTTATGCTTCCGGCTCGTATGTTGTGTGGAATTG
TGAGCGGATAACAATTTCACA
