>Addgene plasmid #42561 | CTNNB1 (mut) in pLX304 | depositor partial sequence | sequence record 57465 | CTNNB1
ATGGCTACTCAAGCTGACCTGATGGAGTTGGACATGGCCATGGAGCCGGACAGAAAAGCTGCTGTCAGCC
ACTGGCAGCAGCAGTCTTACTTGGATGCTGGAATCCATGCTGGTGCCACCGCCACAGCTCCTGCCCTGAG
TGGCAAGGGCAACCCTGAGGAAGAAGATGTTGACACCTCCCAAGTCCTTTATGAATGGGAGCAAGGCTTT
TCCCAGTCCTTCACGCAAGAGCAAGTAGCTGATATTGACGGGCAGTATGCAATGACTAGGGCTCAGAGGG
TCCGAGCTGCCATGTTCCCTGAGACGCTAGATGAGGGCATGCAGATCCCATCCACGCAGTTTGACGCTGC
TCATCCCACTAATGTCCAGCGCTTGGCTGAACCATCACAGATGTTGAAA
[1614 nt withheld, positions 400-2013]
AAGCGGCTTTCAGTCGAGCTGACCAGTTCCCTCTTCAGGACAGAGCCAATGGCTTGGAATGAGACTGCAG
ATCTTGGACTGGACATTGGTGCCCAGGGAGAAGCCCTTGGATATCGCCAGGATGATCCCAGCTACCGTTC
TTTTCACTCTGGTGGATACGGCCAGGATGCCTTGGGGATGGACCCTATGATGGAGCATGAGATGGGTGGC
CACCACCCTGGTGCTGACTATCCAGTTGATGGGCTGCCTGATCTGGGACACGCCCAGGACCTCATGGATG
GGCTGCCCCCAACTTTCTTGTACAAAGTGGTTGGTAAGCCTATCCCTAACCCTCTCCTCGGTCTCGATTC
TACGTAG
