>Addgene plasmid #42561 | CTNNB1 (mut) in pLX304 | addgene partial sequence | sequence record 59113 | WPRE-R 5'-CATAGCGTAAAAGGAGCAACA-3'
AATTTTGTAATCCAGAGGTTGATTGTCGACTTAACGCGCCACCGGTTAGCGCTAGCTCATTACTACGTAG
AATCGAGACCGAGGAGAGGGTTAGGGATAGGCTTACCAACCACTTTGTACAAGAAAGTTGGGGGCAGCCC
ATCCATGAGGTCCTGGGCGTGTCCCAGATCAGGCAGCCCATCAACTGGATAGTCAGCACCAGGGTGGTGG
CCACCCATCTCATGCTCCATCATAGGGTCCATCCCCAAGGCATCCTGGCCGTATCCACCAGAGTGAAAAG
AACGGTAGCTGGGATCATCCTGGCGATATCCAAGGGCTTCTCCCTGGGCACCAATGTCCAGTCCAAGATC
TGCAGTCTCATTCCAAGCCATTGGCTCTGTCCTGAAGAGGGAACTGGTCAGCTCGACTGAAAGCCGCTT
[445 nt withheld, positions 420-864]
