>Addgene plasmid #42561 | CTNNB1 (mut) in pLX304 | addgene partial sequence | sequence record 59250 | CMV-F 5'-CGCAAATGGGCGGTAGGCGTG-3'
CTGTCGGGATCAACAAGTTTGTACAAAAAAGTTGGCATGGCTACTCAAGCTGATTTGATGGAGTTGGACA
TGGCCATGGAGCCGGACAGAAAAGCTGCTGTCAGCCACTGGCAGCAGCAGTCTTACTTGGATGCTGGAAT
CCATGCTGGTGCCACCGCCACAGCTCCTGCCCTGAGTGGCAAGGGCAACCCTGAGGAAGAAGATGTTGAC
ACCTCCCAAGTCCTTTATGAATGGGAGCAAGGCTTTTCCCAGTCCTTCACGCAAGAGCAAGTAGCTGATA
TTGACGGGCAGTATGCAATGACTAGGGCTCAGAGGGTCCGAGCTGCCATGTTCCCTGAGACGCTAGATGA
GGGCATGCAGATCCCATCCACGCAGTTTGACGCTGCTCATCCCACTAATGTCCAGCGCTTGGCTGAACCA
TCACAGATGTTGAAA
[444 nt withheld, positions 436-879]
